>Addgene plasmid #204550 | pRetroX-TetOne-Puro-p62 deltaUBA | addgene full sequence | sequence record 403787 | Addgene NGS Result
TAGCTTTGCTCTTAGGAGTTTCCTAATACATCCCAAACTCAAATATATAAAGCATTTGACTTGTTCTATG
CCCTAGGAGCTTGGCCCATTGCATACGTTGTATCCATATCATAATATGTACATTTATATTGGCTCATGTC
CAACATTACCGCCATGTTGACATTGATTATTGACTAGTTATTAATAGTAATCAATTACGGGGTCATTAGT
TCATAGCCCATATATGGAGTTCCGCGTTACATAACTTACGGTAAATGGCCCGCCTGGCTGACCGCCCAAC
GACCCCCGCCCATTGACGTCAATAATGACGTATGTTCCCATAGTAACGCCAATAGGGACTTTCCATTGAC
GTCAATGGGTGGAGTATTTACGGTAAACTGCCCACTTGGCAGTACATCAAGTGTATCATATGCCAAGTAC
GCCCCCTATTGACGTCAATGACGGTAAATGGCCCGCCTGGCATTATGCCCAGTACATGACCTTATGGGAC
TTTCCTACTTGGCAGTACATCTACGTATTAGTCATCGCTATTACCATGGTGATGCGGTTTTGGCAGTACA
TCAATGGGCGTGGATAGCGGTTTGACTCACGGGGATTTCCAAGTCTCCACCCCATTGACGTCAATGGGAG
TTTGTTTTGGCACCAAAATCAACGGGACTTTCCAAAATGTCGTAACAACTCCGCCCCATTGACGCAAATG
GGCATCTAGAGCGCTTCTGCTCCCCGAGCTCTATAAAAGAGCCCACAACCCCTCACTCGGGGCGCCAGTC
CTCCGATTGACTGAGTCGCCCGGGTACCCGTGTATCCAATAAACCCTCTTGCAGTTGCATCCGACTTGTG
GTCTCGCTGTTCCTTGGGAGGGTCTCCTCTGAGTGATTGACTACCCGTCAGCGGGGGTCTTTCATTTGGG
GGCTCGTCCGGGATCGGGAGACCCCTGCCCAGGGACCACCGACCCACCACCGGGAGGTAAGCTGGCCAGC
AACTTATCTGTGTCTGTCCGATTGTCTAGTGTCTATGACTGATTTTATGCGCCTGCGTCGGTACTAGTTA
GCTAACTAGCTCTGTATCTGGCGGACCCGTGGTGGAACTGACGAGTTCGGAACACCCGGCCGCAACCCTG
GGAGACGTCCCAGGGACTTCGGGGGCCGTTTTTGTGGCCCGACCTGAGTCCTAAAATCCCGATCGTTTAG
GACTCTTTGGTGCACCCCCCTTAGAGGAGGGATATGTGGTTCTGGTAGGAGACGAGAACCTAAAACAGTT
CCCGCCTCCGTCTGAATTTTTGCTTTCGGTTTGGGACCGAAGCCGCGCCGCGCGTCTTGTCTGCTGCAGC
ATCGTTCTGTGTTGTCTCTGTCTGACTGTGTTTCTGTATTTGTCTGAAAATGAGGGCCCGGGCTAGCCTG
TTACCACTCCCTTAAGTTTGACCTTAGGTCACTGGAAAGATGTCGAGCGGATCGCTCACAACCAGTCGGT
AGATGTCAAGAAGAGACGTTGGGTTACCTTCTGCTCTGCAGAATGGCCAACCTTTAACGTCGGATGGCCG
CGAGACGGCACCTTTAACCGAGACCTCATCACCCAGGTTAAGATCAAGGTCTTTTCACCTGGCCCGCATG
GACACCCAGACCAGGTCCCCTACATCGTGACCTGGGAAGCCTTGGCTTTTGACCCCCCTCCCTGGGTCAA
GCCCTTTGTACACCCTAAGCCTCCGCCTCCTCTTCCTCCATCCGCCCCGTCTCTCCCCCTTGAACCTCCT
CGTTCGACCCCGCCTCGATCCTCCCTTTATCCAGCCCTCACTCCTTCTCTAGGCGCCCCCATATGGCCAT
ATGAGATCCTATATGGGGCACCCCCGCCCCTTGTAAACTTCCCTGACCCTGACATGACAAGAGTTACTAA
CAGCCCCTCTCTCCAAGCTCACTTACAGGCTCTCTACTTAGTCCAGCACGAAGTCTGGAGACCTCTGGCG
GCAGCCTACCAAGAACAACTGGACCGACCGGTGGTACCTCACCCTTACCGAGTCGGCGACACAGTGTGGG
TCCGCCGACACCAGACTAAGAACCTAGAACCTCGCTGGAAAGGACCTTACACAGTCCTGCTGACCACCCC
CACCGCCCTCAAAGTAGACGGCATCGCAGCTTGGATACACGCCGCCCACGTGAAGGCTGCCGACCCCGGG
GGTGGACCATCCTCTAGATCATAATCAGCCATACCACATTTGTAGAGGTTTTACTTGCTTTAAAAAACCT
CCCACACCTCCCCCTGAACCTGAAACATAAAATGAATGCAATTGTTGTTGTTAACTTGTTTATTGCAGCT
TATAATGGTTACAAATAAGGCAATAGCATCACAAATTTCACAAATAAGGCATTTTTTTCACTGCATTCTA
GTTTTGGTTTGTCCAAACTCATCAATGTATCTTATCATGTCTGGATCTCAAATCCCTCGGAAGCTGCGCC
TGTCTTAGGTTGGAGTGATACATTTTTATCACTTTTACCCGTCTTTGGATTAGGCAGTAGCTCTGACGGC
CCTCCTGTCTTAGGTTAGTGAAAAATGTCACTCTCTTACCCGTCATTGGCTGTCCAGCTTAGCTCGCAGG
GGAGGTGGTCTGGATCCGCCGGCACCGGTGTATACGGGAATTTCATGGCGGGAGATGTGGGTACAAGGCA
GCTTCCTTCAGCCCTGTGGGTCCCTCCTGGGAGGGGTCCAGAGAGCTTGGCCCTTCGGATTCTGGCATCT
GTAGGGACTGGAGTTCACCTGTAGACGGGTCCACTTCTTTTGAAGACAGATGGGTCCAGTCATCATCTCC
TCCTGAGCAATTGTCTGATTCCATTTGTTCCTCAGGGCGCCCCTCGGACTCCAAGGCGATCTTTCTCATC
TGCTCCGCCAGAGACTGCGTGGCGCCCTCAACATTCCCACCCGGCTTGCTGGGATCAGAGCAGCAGCTGC
TTGGCTGTGAGCTGCTCTTCTCCTCTGTGCTGGAACTCTCTGGAGAGACGGGGGTCAGGCGGCTTCTTTT
CCCTCCGTGCTCCACATCGATATCAACTTCAATGCCCAGAGGGCTAAGGGCAGCTGCCACACTCTCCCCA
ACGTTCTTCAGGAAATTCACACTCGGATCCTCCGATGGACCAGAAGCTGATTCTGCCGTGGGGCCAGGGC
GGGCCTCCCCTGCACGAGGAGGACGTGGGCTCCAGTTTCCTGGTGGACCCATTTCCCATCCTGGCCACCC
GAAGTGTCCGTGTTTCACCTTCCGGAGCCAGCGGCTGTGCGAGAAGCCCTCAGACAGGTGCCCGAAGGGG
CTGGGGAATGCGAGCTTGGTGTGCCCCCGGTGCAAGCCCTTTCCCTCGCAGACGCTACACAAGTCGTAGT
CTGGGCAGACGCTGCACTTGTAGCGGGTTCCTACCACAGGCCCATTGCAGCCATCGCAGATCACATTGGG
GTGCACCATGTTGCGGGGCGCCTCCTGAGCACACGGTGGGCGGTGGTCCCGCCGGCACTCTTTTTTCTCT
TTAATGTAGATTCGGAAGATGTCATCCTTCACGTAGGACATGGCCATTGTCAATTCCTCGTCACTGGAAA
AGGCAACCAAGTCCCCGTCCTCATCGCGGTAGTGCGCCTGGAAGCCGCCAGGCCGCAGCGCGGGGAACAG
GGCGGCCACCCGGCTCAGCAGCCGCTCGCAGGGTCCCGGACCCGCCGCAGCCTCGGCTTCCGCCTCAGGC
TCGGGGCTGCAGCAGAAGCTGAAGCGGCGAATCTCGCGCGCCGCGTCCTCCTTGCCCAGAAGGTAGGCCT
TCACGGTGAGCGACGCCATAATTCTTTACGAGGGTAGGAAGTGGTACGGAAAGTTGGTATAAGACAAAAG
TGTTGTGGAATTGAAGTTTACTCAAAAAATCAGCACTCTTTTATAGGCGCCCTGGTTTACATAAGCAAAG
CTTATACGTTCTCTATCACTGATAGGGAGTAAACTGGATATACGTTCTCTATCACTGATAGGGAGTAAAC
TGTAGATACGTTCTCTATCACTGATAGGGAGTAAACTGGTCATACGTTCTCTATCACTGATAGGGAGTAA
ACTCCTTATACGTTCTCTATCACTGATAGGGAGTAAAGTCTGCATACGTTCTCTATCACTGATAGGGAGT
AAACTCTTCATACGTTCTCTATCACTGATAGGGAGTAAACTCGAGGTGATAATTCCACGGGGTTGGGGTT
GCGCCTTTTCCAAGGCAGCCCTGGGTTTGCGCAGGGACGCGGCTGCTCTGGGCGTGGTTCCGGGAAACGC
AGCGGCGCCGACCCTGGGTCTCGCACATTCTTCACGTCCGTTCGCAGCGTCACCCGGATCTTCGCCGCTA
CCCTTGTGGGCCCCCCGGCGACGCTTCCTGCTCCGCCCCTAAGTCGGGAAGGTTCCTTGCGGTTCGCGGC
GTGCCGGACGTGACAAACGGAAGCCGCACGTCTCACTAGTACCCTCGCAGACGGACAGCGCCAGGGAGCA
ATGGCAGCGCGCCGACCGCGATGGGCTGTGGCCAATAGCGGCTGCTCAGCAGGGCGCGCCGAGAGCAGCG
GCCGGGAAGGGGCGGTGCGGGAGGCGGGGTGTGGGGCGGTAGTGTGGGCCCTGTTCCTGCCCGCGCGGTG
TTCCGCATTCTGCAAGCCTCCGGAGCGCACGTCGGCAGTCGGCTCCCTCGTTGACCGAATCACCGACCTC
TCTCCCCAGGGGGATCATCGAATTACCATGTCTAGACTGGACAAGAGCAAAGTCATAAACTCTGCTCTGG
AATTACTCAATGGAGTCGGTATCGAAGGCCTGACGACAAGGAAACTCGCTCAAAAGCTGGGAGTTGAGCA
GCCTACCCTGTACTGGCACGTGAAGAACAAGCGGGCCCTGCTCGATGCCCTGCCAATCGAGATGCTGGAC
AGGCATCATACCCACTCCTGCCCCCTGGAAGGCGAGTCATGGCAAGACTTTCTGCGGAACAACGCCAAGT
CATACCGCTGTGCTCTCCTCTCACATCGCGACGGGGCTAAAGTGCATCTCGGCACCCGCCCAACAGAGAA
ACAGTACGAAACCCTGGAAAATCAGCTCGCGTTCCTGTGTCAGCAAGGCTTCTCCCTGGAGAACGCACTG
TACGCTCTGTCCGCCGTGGGCCACTTTACACTGGGCTGCGTATTGGAGGAACAGGAGCATCAAGTAGCAA
AAGAGGAAAGAGAGACACCTACCACCGATTCTATGCCCCCACTTCTGAAACAAGCAATTGAGCTGTTCGA
CCGGCAGGGAGCCGAACCTGCCTTCCTTTTCGGCCTGGAACTAATCATATGTGGCCTGGAGAAACAGCTA
AAGTGCGAAAGCGGCGGGCCGACCGACGCCCTTGACGATTTTGACTTAGACATGCTCCCAGCCGATGCCC
TTGACGACTTTGACCTTGATATGCTGCCTGCTGACGCTCTTGACGATTTTGACCTTGACATGCTCCCCGG
GTAACTAAGTAAGAATTGAATGTGTGTCAGTTAGGGTGTGGAAAGTCCCCAGGCTCCCCAGCAGGCAGAA
GTATGCAAAGCATGCATCTCAATTAGTCAGCAACCAGGTGTGGAAAGTCCCCAGGCTCCCCAGCAGGCAG
AAGTATGCAAAGCATGCATCTCAATTAGTCAGCAACCATAGTCCCGCCCCTAACTCCGCCCATCCCGCCC
CTAACTCCGCCCAGTTCCGCCCATTCTCCGCCCCATGGCTGACTAATTTTTTTTATTTATGCAGAGGCCG
AGGCCGCCTCGGCCTCTGAGCTATTCCAGAAGTAGTGAGGAGGCTTTTTTGGAGGCCTAGGCTTTTGCAA
AACGCGACCATGACCGAGTACAAGCCCACGGTGCGCCTCGCCACCCGCGACGACGTCCCCCGGGCCGTAC
GCACCCTCGCCGCCGCGTTCGCCGACTACCCCGCCACGCGCCACACCGTCGACCCGGACCGCCACATCGA
GCGGGTCACCGAGCTGCAAGAACTCTTCCTCACGCGCGTCGGGCTCGACATCGGCAAGGTGTGGGTCGCG
GACGACGGCGCCGCGGTGGCGGTCTGGACCACGCCGGAGAGCGTCGAAGCGGGGGCGGTGTTCGCCGAGA
TCGGCCCGCGCATGGCCGAGTTGAGCGGTTCCCGGCTGGCCGCGCAGCAACAGATGGAAGGCCTCCTGGC
GCCGCACCGGCCCAAGGAGCCCGCGTGGTTCCTGGCCACCGTCGGCGTCTCGCCCGACCACCAGGGCAAG
GGTCTGGGCAGCGCCGTCGTGCTCCCCGGAGTGGAGGCGGCCGAGCGCGCCGGGGTGCCCGCCTTCCTGG
AGACCTCCGCGCCCCGCAACCTCCCCTTCTACGAGCGGCTCGGCTTCACCGTCACCGCCGACGTCGAGGT
GCCCGAAGGACCGCGCACCTGGTGCATGACCCGCAAGCCCGGTGCCTGAACGCGTAATTCCTGTTAATCA
ACCTCTGGATTACAAAATTTGTGAAAGATTGACTGATATTCTTAACTATGTTGCTCCTTTTACGCTGTGT
GGATATGCTGCTTTAATGCCTCTGTATCATGCTATTGCTTCCCGTACGGCTTTCGTTTTCTCCTCCTTGT
ATAAATCCTGGTTGCTGTCTCTTTATGAGGAGTTGTGGCCCGTTGTCCGTCAACGTGGCGTGGTGTGCTC
TGTGTTTGCTGACGCAACCCCCACTGGCTGGGGCATTGCCACCACCTGTCAACTCCTTTCTGGGACTTTC
GCTTTCCCCCTCCCTATCGCCACGGCAGAACTCATCGCCGCCTGCCTTGCCCGCTGCTGGACAGGGGCTA
GGTTGCTGGGCACTGATAATTCCGTGGTGTTGTCGGGGAAGCTGACGTCGAGATCTTCCTGCGGAGATAT
CAGTGGTCCAGGCTCTAGTTTTGACTCAACAATATCACCAGCTGAAGCCTATAGAGTACGAGCCATAGAT
AAAATAAAAGATTTTATTTAGTCTCCAGAAAAAGGGGGGAATGAAAGACCCCACCTGTAGGTTTGGCAAG
CTAGCTTCTCGCTTCTGTTCGCGCGCTTCTGCTCCCAGACATCAACAAAAGAGCCCACAACCCCTCACTC
GGGGCGCCAGTCCTCCGATTGACTGAGTCGCCCGGGTACCCGTGTATCCAATAAACCCTCTTGCAGTTGC
ATCCGACTTGTGGTCTCGCTGTTCCTTGGGAGGGTCTCCTCTGAGTGATTGACTACCCGTCAGCGGGGGT
CTTTCACGCGTATGCCGCATAGTTAAGCCACCGCGGTGGCGGTCTGGACCACGCCGGAGAGCGTCGAAGC
GGGGGCGGTGTTCGCCGAGATCGGCCCGCGCATGGCCGAGTTGAGCGGTTCCCGGCTGGCCGCGCAGCAA
CAGATGGAAGGCCTCCTGGCGCCGCACCGGCCCAAGGAGCCCGCGTGGTTCCTGGCCACCGTCGGCGTCT
CGCCCGACCACCAGGGCAAGGGTCTGGGCAGCGCCGTCGTGCTCCCCGGAGTGGAGGCGGCCGAGCGCGC
CGGGGTGCCCGCCTTCCTGGAGACCTCCGCGCCCCGCAACCTCCCCTTCTACGAGCGGCTCGGCTTCACC
GTCACCGCCGACGTCGAGGTGCCCGAAGGACCGCGCACCTGGTGCATGACCCGCAAGCCCGGTGCCTGAC
GCCCGCCCCACGACCCGCAGCGCCCGACCGAAAGGAGCGCACGACCCCATGGCTCCGACCGAAGCCACCC
GGGGCGGCCCCGCCGACCCCGCACCCGCCCCCGAGGCCCACCGACTCTAGAGGATCATAATCAGCCATAC
CACATTTGTAGAGGTTTTACTTGCTTTAAAAAACCTCCCACACCTCCCCCTGAACCTGAAACATAAAATG
AATGCAATTGTTGTTGTTAACTTGTTTATTGCAGCTTATAATGGTTACAAATAAAGCAATAGCATCACAA
ATTTCACAAATAAAGCATTTTTTTCACTGCATTCTAGTTGTGGTTTGTCCAAACTCATCAATGTATCTTA
TCATGGCGCGTCGAATTAATTCACTGGCCGTCGTTTTACAACGTCGTGACTGGGAAAACCCTGGCGTTAC
CCAACTTAATCGCCTTGCAGCACATCCCCCTTTCGCCAGCTGGCGTAATAGCGAAGAGGCCCGCACCGAT
CGCCCTTCCCAACAGTTGCGCAGCCTGAATGGCGAATGGCGCCTGATGCGGTATTTTCTCCTTACGCATC
TGTGCGGTATTTCACACCGCATATGGTGCACTCTCAGTACAATCTGCTCTGATGCCGCATAGTTAAGCCA
GCCCCGACACCCGCCAACACCCGCTGACGCGCCCTGACGGGCTTGTCTGCTCCCGGCATCCGCTTACAGA
CAAGCTGTGACCGTCTCCGGGAGCTGCATGTGTCAGAGGTTTTCACCGTCATCACCGAAACGCGCGAGAC
GAAAGGGCCTCGTGATACGCCTATTTTTATAGGTTAATGTCATGATAATAATGGTTTCTTAGACGTCAGG
TGGCACTTTTCGGGGAAATGTGCGCGGAACCCCTATTTGTTTATTTTTCTAAATACATTCAAATATGTAT
CCGCTCATGAGACAATAACCCTGATAAATGCTTCAATAATATTGAAAAAGGAAGAGTATGAGTATTCAAC
ATTTCCGTGTCGCCCTTATTCCCTTTTTTGCGGCATTTTGCCTTCCTGTTTTTGCTCACCCAGAAACGCT
GGTGAAAGTAAAAGATGCTGAAGATCAGTTGGGTGCACGAGTGGGTTACATCGAACTGGATCTCAACAGC
GGTAAGATCCTTGAGAGTTTTCGCCCCGAAGAACGTTTTCCAATGATGAGCACTTTTAAAGTTCTGCTAT
GTGGCGCGGTATTATCCCGTATTGACGCCGGGCAAGAGCAACTCGGTCGCCGCATACACTATTCTCAGAA
TGACTTGGTTGAGTACTCACCAGTCACAGAAAAGCATCTTACGGATGGCATGACAGTAAGAGAATTATGC
AGTGCTGCCATAACCATGAGTGATAACACTGCGGCCAACTTACTTCTGACAACGATCGGAGGACCGAAGG
AGCTAACCGCTTTTTTGCACAACATGGGGGATCATGTAACTCGCCTTGATCGTTGGGAACCGGAGCTGAA
TGAAGCCATACCAAACGACGAGCGTGACACCACGATGCCTGTAGCAATGGCAACAACGTTGCGCAAACTA
TTAACTGGCGAACTACTTACTCTAGCTTCCCGGCAACAATTAATAGACTGGATGGAGGCGGATAAAGTTG
CAGGACCACTTCTGCGCTCGGCCCTTCCGGCTGGCTGGTTTATTGCTGATAAATCTGGAGCCGGTGAGCG
TGGGTCTCGCGGTATCATTGCAGCACTGGGGCCAGATGGTAAGCCCTCCCGTATCGTAGTTATCTACACG
ACGGGGAGTCAGGCAACTATGGATGAACGAAATAGACAGATCGCTGAGATAGGTGCCTCACTGATTAAGC
ATTGGTAACTGTCAGACCAAGTTTACTCATATATACTTTAGATTGATTTAAAACTTCATTTTTAATTTAA
AAGGATCTAGGTGAAGATCCTTTTTGATAATCTCATGACCAAAATCCCTTAACGTGAGTTTTCGTTCCAC
TGAGCGTCAGACCCCGTAGAAAAGATCAAAGGATCTTCTTGAGATCCTTTTTTTCTGCGCGTAATCTGCT
GCTTGCAAACAAAAAAACCACCGCTACCAGCGGTGGTTTGTTTGCCGGATCAAGAGCTACCAACTCTTTT
TCCGAAGGTAACTGGCTTCAGCAGAGCGCAGATACCAAATACTGTTCTTCTAGTGTAGCCGTAGTTAGGC
CACCACTTCAAGAACTCTGTAGCACCGCCTACATACCTCGCTCTGCTAATCCTGTTACCAGTGGCTGCTG
CCAGTGGCGATAAGTCGTGTCTTACCGGGTTGGACTCAAGACGATAGTTACCGGATAAGGCGCAGCGGTC
GGGCTGAACGGGGGGTTCGTGCACACAGCCCAGCTTGGAGCGAACGACCTACACCGAACTGAGATACCTA
CAGCGTGAGCTATGAGAAAGCGCCACGCTTCCCGAAGGGAGAAAGGCGGACAGGTATCCGGTAAGCGGCA
GGGTCGGAACAGGAGAGCGCACGAGGGAGCTTCCAGGGGGAAACGCCTGGTATCTTTATAGTCCTGTCGG
GTTTCGCCACCTCTGACTTGAGCGTCGATTTTTGTGATGCTCGTCAGGGGGGCGGAGCCTATGGAAAAAC
GCCAGCAACGCGGCCTTTTTACGGTTCCTGGCCTTTTGCTGGCCTTTTGCTCACATGTTCTTTCCTGCGT
TATCCCCTGATTCTGTGGATAACCGTATTACCGCCTTTGAGTGAGCTGATACCGCTCGCCGCAGCCGAAC
GACCGAGCGCAGCGAGTCAGTGAGCGAGGAAGCGGAAGAGCGCCCAATACGCAAACCGCCTCTCCCCGCG
CGTTGGCCGATTCATTAATGCAGCTGGCACGACAGGTTTCCCGACTGGAAAGCGGGCAGTGAGCGCAACG
CAATTAATGTGAGTTAGCTCACTCATTAGGCACCCCAGGCTTTACACTTTATGCTTCCGGCTCGTATGTT
GTGTGGAATTGTGAGCGGATAACAATTTCACACAGGAAACAGCTATGACCATGATTACGCCAAGC
Features (pLannotate 1.2.2; 34 found; start..end, strand, type, name):
    159..538     +  enhancer       CMV enhancer: human cytomegalovirus immediate early enhancer
    539..703     +  promoter       CMV promoter (fragment): human cytomegalovirus (CMV) immediate early promoter
    711..906     +  LTR            3' LTR (ΔU3) (fragment): self-inactivating 3' long terminal repeat (LTR) from Moloney murine leukemia virus
    969..1168    +  misc_feature   MMLV Ψ: packaging signal of Moloney murine leukemia virus (MMLV)
   1220..1308    +  misc_feature   MESV Ψ (fragment): packaging signal of murine embryonic stem cell virus
   1398..1807    +  CDS            gag (truncated) (fragment): truncated Moloney murine leukemia virus (MMLV) gag gene lacking the start codon
   1817..2188    +  misc_feature   pol region: Moloney murine leukemia virus (MMLV) pol region containing the splice acceptor site
   2187..2270    +  CDS            large T antigen (fragment): large T antigen from SV40 (simian virus 40)
   2293..2427    +  polyA_signal   SV40 poly(A) signal: SV40 polyadenylation signal
   2636..3799    -  CDS            SQSTM1 (fragment): SQSTM_HUMAN - Also known as ORCA, OSIL. Experimental evidence at protein level: Swiss-Prot protein existence level 1. Autophagy receptor required for selective macroautophagy (aggrephagy). Functions as a bridge between polyubiquitinated cargo and autophagosomes. Interacts directly with both the cargo to become degraded and an autophagy modifier of the MAP1 LC3 family (PubMed:16286508, PubMed:20168092, PubMed:24128730, PubMed:28404643, PubMed:22622177). Along with WDFY3, involved in the formation and autophagic degradation of cytoplasmic ubiquitin-containing inclusions (p62 bodies, ALIS/aggreso
   3805..4172    -  promoter       TRE3GS promoter: 3rd-generation Tet-responsive promoter that can be activated by binding of Tet-On® 3G, modified to eliminate binding sites for endogenous mammalian transcription factors
   4189..4699    +  promoter       hPGK promoter: human phosphoglycerate kinase 1 promoter
   4718..5464    +  CDS            Tet-On® 3G: modified rtTA protein that binds tightly to promoters containing the tet operator in the presence of doxycycline
   5482..5811    +  promoter       SV40 promoter: SV40 enhancer and early promoter
   5820..6419    +  CDS            PuroR: puromycin N-acetyltransferase; pac from Streptomyces alboniger; confers resistance to puromycin
   6436..6839    +  misc_feature   WPRE: woodchuck hepatitis virus posttranscriptional regulatory element
   6856..6928    +  CDS            env (fragment): murine leukemia virus gPr80 envelope polyprotein precursor; env; proteolytically cleaved into gp70SU and p15TM subunits
   6970..7007    +  LTR            3' LTR (ΔU3) (fragment): self-inactivating 3' long terminal repeat (LTR) from Moloney murine leukemia virus
   7004..7216    +  LTR            3' LTR (ΔU3) (fragment): self-inactivating 3' long terminal repeat (LTR) from Moloney murine leukemia virus
   7222..7240    -  misc_feature   bom (fragment): basis of mobility region from pBR322
   7241..7629    +  CDS            PuroR (fragment): puromycin N-acetyltransferase; pac from Streptomyces alboniger; confers resistance to puromycin
   7679..7744    +  CDS            dmpM (fragment): DMPM_STRAD - Protein inferred from homology: Swiss-Prot protein existence level 3. From Streptomyces alboniger.
   7753..7836    +  CDS            large T antigen (fragment): large T antigen from SV40 (simian virus 40)
   7859..7980    +  polyA_signal   SV40 poly(A) signal: SV40 polyadenylation signal
   7999..8156    +  CDS            lacZα (fragment): LacZα fragment of β-galactosidase; lacZ fragment
   8162..8261    -  misc_feature   bom (fragment): basis of mobility region from pBR322
   8363..8398    -  CDS            rop (fragment): Rop protein, which maintains plasmids at low copy number; rop
   8493..8597    +  promoter       AmpR promoter: bla
   8598..9458    +  CDS            AmpR: β-lactamase; bla; confers resistance to ampicillin, carbenicillin, and related antibiotics
   9629..10217   +  rep_origin     ori: high-copy-number ColE1/pMB1/pBR322/pUC origin of replication
  10400..10492   +  CDS            lacI (fragment): lac repressor; lacI; The lac repressor binds to the lac operator to inhibit transcription in E. coli. This inhibition can be relieved by adding lactose or isopropyl-β-D-thiogalactopyranoside (IPTG).
  10505..10526   +  protein_bind   CAP binding site: CAP binding activates transcription in the presence of cAMP. E. coli catabolite activator protein
  10541..10571   +  promoter       lac promoter: promoter for the E. coli lac operon
  10579..10595   +  protein_bind   lac operator: The lac repressor binds to the lac operator to inhibit transcription in E. coli. This inhibition can be relieved by adding lactose or isopropyl-β-D-thiogalactopyranoside (IPTG). lac repressor encoded by lacI
