[The description below was written by a language model from this plasmid's Addgene catalogue record and pLannotate feature annotations shown in this document.]
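Description:
pRetroX-TetOne-Puro-p62 deltaUBA is a Moloney murine leukemia virus-based, self-inactivating retroviral vector built on the all-in-one pRetroX-TetOne-Puro backbone for doxycycline-inducible expression of a human p62/SQSTM1 mutant in mammalian cells. It is maintained in E. coli as a high-copy plasmid through a ColE1/pUC-type origin and an ampicillin resistance gene. Viral genomic RNA is driven in packaging cells by a hybrid CMV enhancer/promoter fused to LTR sequences. It is followed by the MMLV packaging signal with extended truncated gag and pol-region sequences, and the 3' end carries a WPRE and a U3-deleted LTR, so the integrated provirus lacks LTR promoter activity.

The payload has two opposing units. On the reverse strand, the TRE3GS Tet-responsive promoter drives the SQSTM1 coding sequence, annotated as a fragment, which fits the recorded deltaUBA mutation; the record does not state the deletion boundaries. An SV40 polyadenylation signal lies beyond the end of this coding sequence, although it is annotated on the forward strand. On the forward strand, the human PGK promoter constitutively expresses the Tet-On 3G transactivator, which binds TRE3GS only in the presence of doxycycline, and an SV40 promoter drives puromycin N-acetyltransferase for selection of transduced cells. No epitope tag or reporter is annotated. Outside the proviral region, the table also shows leftover backbone fragments (partial PuroR, lacZα, bom, rop, lac elements) with no evident function.

p62 is a selective autophagy receptor that bridges polyubiquitinated cargo and LC3-family proteins, and its UBA domain mediates ubiquitin binding. The construct is therefore suited to making stable cell lines in which a ubiquitin-binding-deficient p62 can be switched on, for example to compare with wild-type p62 in studies of selective autophagy.
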