Addgene plasmid #204550: pRetroX-TetOne-Puro-p62 deltaUBA
Purpose: Expresses p62 deltaUBA in a doxycycline-dependent manner in mammalian cells
Depositing lab: Masaaki Komatsu. Depositing organization: Juntendo University. Publication: Integrated proteomics identifies p62-dependent selective autophagy of the supramolecular vault complex. Kurusu R, Fujimoto Y, Morishita H, Noshiro D, Takada S, Yamano K, Tanaka H, Arai R, Kageyama S, Funakoshi T, Komatsu-Hirota S, Taka H, Kazuno S, Miura Y, Koike M, Wakai T, Waguri S, Noda NN, Komatsu M. Dev Cell. 2023 May 9:S1534-5807(23)00191-0. doi: 10.1016/j.devcel.2023.04.015. PubMed 37192622.
Backbone
  Vector backbone: pRetroX-TetOne-Puro
  Vector type: Mammalian Expression, Retroviral
Growth in bacteria
  Bacterial resistance: Ampicillin, 100 μg/mL
  Growth temperature: 37°C
  Growth strain: NEB Stable
  Copy number: High Copy
Gene/Insert
  Gene/Insert name: p62 (alt name: SQSTM1)
  Species: H. sapiens (human)
  Mutation: deltaUBA
  Entrez Gene: SQSTM1 (a.k.a. A170, DMRV, EBIAP, FTDALS3, NADGP, OSIL, PDB3, ZIP3, p60, p62, p62B)
  Cloning method: Ligation Independent Cloning
Terms and licenses: Academic/Nonprofit Terms; Industry Terms: Not Available to Industry
How to cite: pRetroX-TetOne-Puro-p62 deltaUBA was a gift from Masaaki Komatsu (Addgene plasmid # 204550 ; http://n2t.net/addgene:204550 ; RRID:Addgene_204550)
