>Addgene plasmid #204550 | pRetroX-TetOne-Puro-p62 deltaUBA | depositor partial sequence | sequence record 397101 | pRetroX-TetOne-Puro-p62 deltaUBA sequence 1167 bps
ATGGCGTCGCTCACCGTGAAGGCCTACCTTCTGGGCAAGGAGGACGCGGCGCGCGAGATTCGCCGCTTCA
GCTTCTGCTGCAGCCCCGAGCCTGAGGCGGAAGCCGAGGCTGCGGCGGGTCCGGGACCCTGCGAGCGGCT
GCTGAGCCGGGTGGCCGCCCTGTTCCCCGCGCTGCGGCCTGGCGGCTTCCAGGCGCACTACCGCGATGAG
GACGGGGACTTGGTTGCCTTTTCCAGTGACGAGGAATTGACAATGGCCATGTCCTACGTGAAGGATGACA
TCTTCCGAATCTACATTAAAGAGAAAAAAGAGTGCCGGCGGGACCACCGCCCACCGTGTGCTCAGGAGGC
GCCCCGCAACATGGTGCACCCCAATGTGATCTGCGATGGCTGCAATGGGCCTGTGGTAGGAACCCGCTAC
AAGTGCAGCGTCTGCCCAGACTACGACTTGTGTAGCGTCTGCGAGGGAAAGGGCTTGCACCGGGGGCACA
CCAAGCTCGCATTCCCCAGCCCCTTCGGGCACCTGTCTGAGGGCTTCTCGCACAGCCGCTGGCTCCGGAA
GGTGAAACACGGACACTTCGGGTGGCCAGGATGGGAAATGGGTCCACCAGGAAACTGGAGCCCACGTCCT
CCTCGTGCAGGGGAGGCCCGCCCTGGCCCCACGGCAGAATCAGCTTCTGGTCCATCGGAGGATCCGAGTG
TGAATTTCCTGAAGAACGTTGGGGAGAGTGTGGCAGCTGCCCTTAGCCCTCTGGGCATTGAAGTTGATAT
CGATGTGGAGCACGGAGGGAAAAGAAGCCGCCTGACCCCCGTCTCTCCAGAGAGTTCCAGCACAGAGGAG
AAGAGCAGCTCACAGCCAAGCAGCTGCTGCTCTGATCCCAGCAAGCCGGGTGGGAATGTTGAGGGCGCCA
CGCAGTCTCTGGCGGAGCAGATGAGAAAGATCGCCTTGGAGTCCGAGGGGCGCCCTGAGGAACAAATGGA
ATCAGACAATTGCTCAGGAGGAGATGATGACTGGACCCATCTGTCTTCAAAAGAAGTGGACCCGTCTACA
GGTGAACTCCAGTCCCTACAGATGCCAGAATCCGAAGGGCCAAGCTCTCTGGACCCCTCCCAGGAGGGAC
CCACAGGGCTGAAGGAAGCTGCCTTGTACCCACATCTCCCGCCATGA
